>Addgene plasmid #141547 | TFORF0188 | depositor full sequence | sequence record 276777 | Full Sequence
TTAATGTAGTCTTATGCAATACTCTTGTAGTCTTGCAACATGGTAACGATGAGTTAGCAACATGCCTTAC
AAGGAGAGAAAAAGCACCGTGCATGCCGATTGGTGGAAGTAAGGTGGTACGATCGTGCCTTATTAGGAAG
GCAACAGACGGGTCTGACATGGATTGGACGAACCACTGAATTGCCGCATTGCAGAGATATTGTATTTAAG
TGCCTAGCTCGATACATAAACGGGTCTCTCTGGTTAGACCAGATCTGAGCCTGGGAGCTCTCTGGCTAAC
TAGGGAACCCACTGCTTAAGCCTCAATAAAGCTTGCCTTGAGTGCTTCAAGTAGTGTGTGCCCGTCTGTT
GTGTGACTCTGGTAACTAGAGATCCCTCAGACCCTTTTAGTCAGTGTGGAAAATCTCTAGCAGTGGCGCC
CGAACAGGGACTTGAAAGCGAAAGGGAAACCAGAGGAGCTCTCTCGACGCAGGACTCGGCTTGCTGAAGC
GCGCACGGCAAGAGGCGAGGGGCGGCGACTGGTGAGTACGCCAAAAATTTTGACTAGCGGAGGCTAGAAG
GAGAGAGATGGGTGCGAGAGCGTCAGTATTAAGCGGGGGAGAATTAGATCGCGATGGGAAAAAATTCGGT
TAAGGCCAGGGGGAAAGAAAAAATATAAATTAAAACATATAGTATGGGCAAGCAGGGAGCTAGAACGATT
CGCAGTTAATCCTGGCCTGTTAGAAACATCAGAAGGCTGTAGACAAATACTGGGACAGCTACAACCATCC
CTTCAGACAGGATCAGAAGAACTTAGATCATTATATAATACAGTAGCAACCCTCTATTGTGTGCATCAAA
GGATAGAGATAAAAGACACCAAGGAAGCTTTAGACAAGATAGAGGAAGAGCAAAACAAAAGTAAGACCAC
CGCACAGCAAGCGGCCGCTGATCTTCAGACCTGGAGGAGGAGATATGAGGGACAATTGGAGAAGTGAATT
ATATAAATATAAAGTAGTAAAAATTGAACCATTAGGAGTAGCACCCACCAAGGCAAAGAGAAGAGTGGTG
CAGAGAGAAAAAAGAGCAGTGGGAATAGGAGCTTTGTTCCTTGGGTTCTTGGGAGCAGCAGGAAGCACTA
TGGGCGCAGCGTCAATGACGCTGACGGTACAGGCCAGACAATTATTGTCTGGTATAGTGCAGCAGCAGAA
CAATTTGCTGAGGGCTATTGAGGCGCAACAGCATCTGTTGCAACTCACAGTCTGGGGCATCAAGCAGCTC
CAGGCAAGAATCCTGGCTGTGGAAAGATACCTAAAGGATCAACAGCTCCTGGGGATTTGGGGTTGCTCTG
GAAAACTCATTTGCACCACTGCTGTGCCTTGGAATGCTAGTTGGAGTAATAAATCTCTGGAACAGATTTG
GAATCACACGACCTGGATGGAGTGGGACAGAGAAATTAACAATTACACAAGCTTAATACACTCCTTAATT
GAAGAATCGCAAAACCAGCAAGAAAAGAATGAACAAGAATTATTGGAATTAGATAAATGGGCAAGTTTGT
GGAATTGGTTTAACATAACAAATTGGCTGTGGTATATAAAATTATTCATAATGATAGTAGGAGGCTTGGT
AGGTTTAAGAATAGTTTTTGCTGTACTTTCTATAGTGAATAGAGTTAGGCAGGGATATTCACCATTATCG
TTTCAGACCCACCTCCCAACCCCGAGGGGACCCATGCATTGCATCTCAATTAGTCAGCAACCAGGTGTGG
AAAGTCCCCAGGCTCCCCAGCAGGCAGAAGTATGCAAAGCATGCGTCTCAATTAGTCAGCAACCATAGTC
CCGCCCCTAACTCCGCCCATCCCGCCCCTAACTCCGCCCAGTTCCGCCCATTCTCCGCCCCATGGCTGAC
TAATTTTTTTTATTTATGCAGAGGCCGAGGCCGCCTCGGCCTCTGAGCTATTCCAGAAGTAGTGAGGAGG
CTTTTTTGGAGGCCTAGGCTTTTGCAAAAAGCTTTCTAGAGGTACCACCGGAGCTTACCATGACCGAGTA
CAAGCCCACGGTGCGCCTCGCCACCCGCGACGACGTCCCCAGGGCCGTACGCACCCTCGCCGCCGCGTTC
GCCGACTACCCCGCCACGCGCCACACCGTCGATCCGGACCGCCACATCGAGCGGGTCACCGAGCTGCAAG
AACTCTTCCTCACGCGCGTCGGGCTCGACATCGGCAAGGTGTGGGTCGCGGACGACGGCGCCGCCGTGGC
GGTCTGGACCACGCCGGAGAGCGTCGAAGCGGGGGCGGTGTTCGCCGAGATCGGCCCGCGCATGGCCGAG
TTGAGCGGTTCCCGGCTGGCCGCGCAGCAACAGATGGAAGGCCTCCTGGCGCCGCACCGGCCCAAGGAGC
CCGCGTGGTTCCTGGCCACCGTCGGCGTCTCGCCCGACCACCAGGGCAAGGGTCTGGGCAGCGCCGTCGT
GCTCCCCGGAGTGGAGGCGGCCGAGCGCGCCGGGGTGCCCGCCTTCCTGGAGACCTCCGCGCCCCGCAAC
CTCCCCTTCTACGAGCGGCTCGGCTTCACCGTCACCGCCGACGTCGAGGTGCCCGAAGGACCGCGCACCT
GGTGCATGACCCGCAAGCCCGGTGCCAGTTAACGAATTCTAGATCTTGAGACAAATGGCAGTATTCATCC
ACAATTTTAAAAGAAAAGGGGGGATTGGGGGGTACAGTGCAGGGGAAAGAATAGTAGACATAATAGCAAC
AGACATACAAACTAAAGAATTACAAAAACAAATTACAAAAATTCAAAATTTTCGGGTTTATTACAGGGAC
AGCAGAGATCCACTTTGGCGCCGGCTCGAGGCCTGCAGGTGCAAAGATGGATAAAGTTTTAAACAGAGAG
GAATCTTTGCAGCTAATGGACCTTCTAGGTCTTGAAAGGAGTGGGAATTGGCTCCGGTGCCCGTCAGTGG
GCAGAGCGCACATCGCCCACAGTCCCCGAGAAGTTGGGGGGAGGGGTCGGCAATTGAACCGGTGCCTAGA
GAAGGTGGCGCGGGGTAAACTGGGAAAGTGATGTCGTGTACTGGCTCCGCCTTTTTCCCGAGGGTGGGGG
AGAACCGTATATAAGTGCAGTAGTCGCCGTGAACGTTCTTTTTCGCAACGGGTTTGCCGCCAGAACACAG
GTAAGTGCCGTGTGTGGTTCCCGCGGGCCTGGCCTCTTTACGGGTTATGGCCCTTGCGTGCCTTGAATTA
CTTCCACCTGGCTGCAGTACGTGATTCTTGATCCCGAGCTTCGGGTTGGAAGTGGGTGGGAGAGTTCGAG
GCCTTGCGCTTAAGGAGCCCCTTCGCCTCGTGCTTGAGTTGAGGCCTGGCCTGGGCGCTGGGGCCGCCGC
GTGCGAATCTGGTGGCACCTTCGCGCCTGTCTCGCTGCTTTCGATAAGTCTCTAGCCATTTAAAATTTTT
GATGACCTGCTGCGACGCTTTTTTTCTGGCAAGATAGTCTTGTAAATGCGGGCCAAGATCTGCACACTGG
TATTTCGGTTTTTGGGGCCGCGGGCGGCGACGGGGCCCGTGCGTCCCAGCGCACATGTTCGGCGAGGCGG
GGCCTGCGAGCGCGGCCACCGAGAATCGGACGGGGGTAGTCTCAAGCTGGCCGGCCTGCTCTGGTGCCTG
GCCTCGCGCCGCCGTGTATCGCCCCGCCCTGGGCGGCAAGGCTGGCCCGGTCGGCACCAGTTGCGTGAGC
GGAAAGATGGCCGCTTCCCGGCCCTGCTGCAGGGAGCTCAAAATGGAGGACGCGGCGCTCGGGAGAGCGG
GCGGGTGAGTCACCCACACAAAGGAAAAGGGCCTTTCCGTCCTCAGCCGTCGCTTCATGTGACTCCACGG
AGTACCGGGCGCCGTCCAGGCACCTCGATTAGTTCTCGAGCTTTTGGAGTACGTCGTCTTTAGGTTGGGG
GGAGGGGTTTTATGCGATGGAGTTTCCCCACACTGAGTGGGTGGAGACTGAAGTTAGGCCAGCTTGGCAC
TTGATGTAATTCTCCTTGGAATTTGCCCTTTTTGAGTTTGGATCTTGGTTCATTCTCAAGCCTCAGACAG
TGGTTCAAAGTTTTTTTCTTCCATTTCAGGTGTCGTGAGGCTAGCACCGCCACCATGGAACCCAGTGACA
TGCCTGCTGGCTACCACTGCCCCTTAGACTCTGCCCCCTGGGATGAGACCAGAGACCCCCAGAGCACAGA
GCTGATCCCCAGGAGAGCCATCAGCCGCTCTCCAACCTGCGCCCGCTGCCGCAACCATGGTGTCACCGCC
CATCTCAAGGGCCACAAGCGCCTCTGCCTCTTCCAGGCTTGCGAGTGTCACAAATGTGTCCTCATCCTGG
AGCGCCGCAGGGTCATGGCTGCCCAGGTGGCCTTGCGTAGGCAGCAGGAGGCGCAGCTAAAGAAGCACCT
GATGAGGAGAGGGGAAGCCTCTCCCAAAGCTCCCAACCACTTCAGAAAGGGAACCACTCAGCCACAGGTC
CCCTCTGGAAAGGAGAACATAGCACCCCAGCCTCAGACCCCCCATGGGGCAGTCCTGCTGGCACCGACAC
CCCCCGGGAAGAACTCCTGTGGGCCTCTGCTGCTCAGCCATCCCCCGGAAGCCTCGCCCTTGTCCTGGAC
TCCGGTGCCTCCTGGCCCTTGGGTCCCTGGACACTGGCTGCCTCCAGGCTTCTCCATGCCACCACCAGTG
GTGTGCCGCCTGCTGTACCAAGAACCTGCTGTCTCTCTGCCTCCCTTCCCTGGCTTTGACCCTGGCACCT
CCCTCCAGCTGCCCACTCATGGGCCCTTCACCACCTGCCCAGGATCTCACCCAGTACTGACAGCTCCTCT
TTCTGGAGAGCCCCAAGGGCCCCCTAGCCAGCCCCGCACACACTCAACTCTGATACTCCAGCCCTGTGGC
ACCCCAGACCCTCTTCAGCTACAGCCACAGGCCTCTGGAGCCTCGTGCCTGGCCCGGACATCTGGCCCCT
CAGAGTGGCAGCTGCAGCAAGAGGCAGCTGAAGCCCTCGTGGGGCTGAAAGATTCATCCCAGGCTCCTCG
TGTGACCCCTTCTGTGCCCCCCAACCCTGCCTGGATCTCCCTGCTTCACCCCTGTGGCCCACCAGCTCCT
GCTGGAGGAAGAGGATTCCAGCCTGTTGGCCCCTGTCTTCGACCCAGCCCAGCCCCCTCTGTTGCTCTGC
ATATTGGCCGTCTGGGGTCCATCTCCCTCCTGAGCTAGTAATGAACTAGTCCGTAACTTGAAAGTATTTC
GATTTCTTGGCTTTATATATCTTGTGGAAAGGACGAGACAGAATGGCGAGACTCATCTACACGCGTTAAG
TCGACAATCAACCTCTGGATTACAAAATTTGTGAAAGATTGACTGGTATTCTTAACTATGTTGCTCCTTT
TACGCTATGTGGATACGCTGCTTTAATGCCTTTGTATCATGCTATTGCTTCCCGTATGGCTTTCATTTTC
TCCTCCTTGTATAAATCCTGGTTGCTGTCTCTTTATGAGGAGTTGTGGCCCGTTGTCAGGCAACGTGGCG
TGGTGTGCACTGTGTTTGCTGACGCAACCCCCACTGGTTGGGGCATTGCCACCACCTGTCAGCTCCTTTC
CGGGACTTTCGCTTTCCCCCTCCCTATTGCCACGGCGGAACTCATCGCCGCCTGCCTTGCCCGCTGCTGG
ACAGGGGCTCGGCTGTTGGGCACTGACAATTCCGTGGTGTTGTCGGGGAAATCATCGTCCTTTCCTTGGC
TGCTCGCCTGTGTTGCCACCTGGATTCTGCGCGGGACGTCCTTCTGCTACGTCCCTTCGGCCCTCAATCC
AGCGGACCTTCCTTCCCGCGGCCTGCTGCCGGCTCTGCGGCCTCTTCCGCGTCTTCGCCTTCGCCCTCAG
ACGAGTCGGATCTCCCTTTGGGCCGCCTCCCCGCGTCGACTTTAAGACCAATGACTTACAAGGCAGCTGT
AGATCTTAGCCACTTTTTAAAAGAAAAGGGGGGACTGGAAGGGCTAATTCACTCCCAACGAAGACAAGAT
CTGCTTTTTGCTTGTACTGGGTCTCTCTGGTTAGACCAGATCTGAGCCTGGGAGCTCTCTGGCTAACTAG
GGAACCCACTGCTTAAGCCTCAATAAAGCTTGCCTTGAGTGCTTCAAGTAGTGTGTGCCCGTCTGTTGTG
TGACTCTGGTAACTAGAGATCCCTCAGACCCTTTTAGTCAGTGTGGAAAATCTCTAGCAGTACGTATAGT
AGTTCATGTCATCTTATTATTCAGTATTTATAACTTGCAAAGAAATGAATATCAGAGAGTGAGAGGAACT
TGTTTATTGCAGCTTATAATGGTTACAAATAAAGCAATAGCATCACAAATTTCACAAATAAAGCATTTTT
TTCACTGCATTCTAGTTGTGGTTTGTCCAAACTCATCAATGTATCTTATCATGTCTGGCTCTAGCTATCC
CGCCCCTAACTCCGCCCATCCCGCCCCTAACTCCGCCCAGTTCCGCCCATTCTCCGCCCCATGGCTGACT
AATTTTTTTTATTTATGCAGAGGCCGAGGCCGCCTCGGCCTCTGAGCTATTCCAGAAGTAGTGAGGAGGC
TTTTTTGGAGGCCTAGGGACGTACCCAATTCGCCCTATAGTGAGTCGTATTACGCGCGCTCACTGGCCGT
CGTTTTACAACGTCGTGACTGGGAAAACCCTGGCGTTACCCAACTTAATCGCCTTGCAGCACATCCCCCT
TTCGCCAGCTGGCGTAATAGCGAAGAGGCCCGCACCGATCGCCCTTCCCAACAGTTGCGCAGCCTGAATG
GCGAATGGG
[124 nt withheld, positions 6800-6923]
C
[91 nt withheld, positions 6925-7015]
A
[49 nt withheld, positions 7017-7065]
CCTTTGACGTTGGAGTCCACGTTCTTT
[37 nt withheld, positions 7093-7129]
ACCCTATCTCGGTCTATTCTTTTGATTTATAAGGGATTTTGCCGATTTCGGCCTATTGGTTAAAAAATGA
GCTGATTTAACAAAAATTTAACGCGAATTTTAACAAAATATTAACGCTTACAATTTAGGTGGCACTTTTC
GGGGAAATGTGCGCGGAACCCCTATTTGTTTATTTTTCTAAATACATTCAAATATGTATCCGCTCATGAG
ACAATAACCCTGATAAATGCTTCAATAATATTGAAAAAGGAAGAGTATGAGTATTCAACATTTCCGTGTC
GCCCTTATTCCCTTTTTTGCGGCATTTTGCCTTCCTGTTTTTGCTCACCCAGAAACGCTGGTGAAAGTAA
AAGATGCTGAAGATCAGTTGGGTGCACGAGTGGGTTACATCGAACTGGATCTCAACAGCGGTAAGATCCT
TGAGAGTTTTCGCCCCGAAGAACGTTTTCCAATGATGAGCACTTTTAAAGTTCTGCTATGTGGCGCGGTA
TTATCCCGTATTGACGCCGGGCAAGAGCAACTCGGTCGCCGCATACACTATTCTCAGAATGACTTGGTTG
AGTACTCACCAGTCACAGAAAAGCATCTTACGGATGGCATGACAGTAAGAGAATTATGCAGTGCTGCCAT
AACCATGAGTGATAACACTGCGGCCAACTTACTTCTGACAACGATCGGAGGACCGAAGGAGCTAACCGCT
TTTTTGCACAACATGGGGGATCATGTAACTCGCCTTGATCGTTGGGAACCGGAGCTGAATGAAGCCATAC
CAAACGACGAGCGTGACACCACGATGCCTGTAGCAATGGCAACAACGTTGCGCAAACTATTAACTGGCGA
ACTACTTACTCTAGCTTCCCGGCAACAATTAATAGACTGGATGGAGGCGGATAAAGTTGCAGGACCACTT
CTGCGCTCGGCCCTTCCGGCTGGCTGGTTTATTGCTGATAAATCTGGAGCCGGTGAGCGTGGGTCTCGCG
GTATCATTGCAGCACTGGGGCCAGATGGTAAGCCCTCCCGTATCGTAGTTATCTACACGACGGGGAGTCA
GGCAACTATGGATGAACGAAATAGACAGATCGCTGAGATAGGTGCCTCACTGATTAAGCATTGGTAACTG
TCAGACCAAGTTTACTCATATATACTTTAGATTGATTTAAAACTTCATTTTTAATTTAAAAGGATCTAGG
TGAAGATCCTTTTTGATAATCTCATGACCAAAATCCCTTAACGTGAGTTTTCGTTCCACTGAGCGTCAGA
CCCCGTAGAAAAGATCAAAGGATCTTCTTGAGATCCTTTTTTTCTGCGCGTAATCTGCTGCTTGCAAACA
AAAAAACCACCGCTACCAGCGGTGGTTTGTTTGCCGGATCAAGAGCTACCAACTCTTTTTCCGAAGGTAA
CTGGCTTCAGCAGAGCGCAGATACCAAATACTGTTCTTCTAGTGTAGCCGTAGTTAGGCCACCACTTCAA
GAACTCTGTAGCACCGCCTACATACCTCGCTCTGCTAATCCTGTTACCAGTGGCTGCTGCCAGTGGCGAT
AAGTCGTGTCTTACCGGGTTGGACTCAAGACGATAGTTACCGGATAAGGCGCAGCGGTCGGGCTGAACGG
GGGGTTCGTGCACACAGCCCAGCTTGGAGCGAACGACCTACACCGAACTGAGATACCTACAGCGTGAGCT
ATGAGAAAGCGCCACGCTTCCCGAAGGGAGAAAGGCGGACAGGTATCCGGTAAGCGGCAGGGTCGGAACA
GGAGAGCGCACGAGGGAGCTTCCAGGGGGAAACGCCTGGTATCTTTATAGTCCTGTCGGGTTTCGCCACC
TCTGACTTGAGCGTCGATTTTTGTGATGCTCGTCAGGGGGGCGGAGCCTATGGAAAAACGCCAGCAACGC
GGCCTTTTTACGGTTCCTGGCCTTTTGCTGGCCTTTTGCTCACATGTTCTTTCCTGCGTTATCCCCTGAT
TCTGTGGATAACCGTATTACCGCCTTTGAGTGAGCTGATACCGCTCGCCGCAGCCGAACGACCGAGCGCA
GCGAGTCAGTGAGCGAGGAAGCGGAAGAGCGCCCAATACGCAAACCGCCTCTCCCCGCGCGTTGGCCGAT
TCATTAATGCAGCTGGCACGACAGGTTTCCCGACTGGAAAGCGGGCAGTGAGCGCAACGCAATTAATGTG
AGTTAGCTCACTCATTAGGCACCCCAGGCTTTACACTTTATGCTTCCGGCTCGTATGTTGTGTGGAATTG
TGAGCGGATAACAATTTCACACAGGAAACAGCTATGACCATGATTACGCCAAGCGCGCAATTAACCCTCA
CTAAAGGGAACAAAAGCTGGAGCTGCAAGC
Features (pLannotate 1.2.2; 31 found; start..end, strand, type, name):
      5..231     +  promoter       RSV promoter: Rous sarcoma virus enhancer/promoter
    232..412     +  LTR            5' LTR (truncated): truncated 5' long terminal repeat (LTR) from HIV-1
    459..584     +  misc_feature   HIV-1 Ψ: packaging signal of human immunodeficiency virus type 1
    568..931     +  CDS            HIV-1 gag (fragment): gag protein from human immunodeficiency virus 1; gag
   1077..1310    +  misc_feature   RRE: The Rev response element (RRE) of HIV-1 allows for Rev-dependent mRNA export from the nucleus to the cytoplasm.
   1687..1713    +  CDS            Rev (fragment): human immunodeficiency virus 1 (HIV-1) Rev protein; rev; enhances nuclear export of unspliced and incompletely spliced viral mRNAs
   1720..1743    +  promoter       SV40 promoter (fragment): SV40 early promoter
   1744..1815    +  promoter       SV40 promoter (fragment): SV40 enhancer and early promoter
   1839..1974    +  rep_origin     SV40 ori: SV40 origin of replication
   2020..2616    +  CDS            PuroR (fragment): puromycin N-acetyltransferase; pac from Streptomyces; confers resistance to puromycin
   2665..2782    +  misc_feature   cPPT/CTS: central polypurine tract and central termination sequence of HIV-1
   2847..2913    +  CDS            small t antigen (fragment): SV40 (simian virus 40) small t antigen
   2920..4098    +  promoter       EF-1α promoter: strong constitutive promoter for human elongation factor EF-1α
   4115..5215    +  CDS            DMRTC2: DMRTD_HUMAN - Experimental evidence at transcript level: Swiss-Prot protein existence level 2. May be involved in sexual development. From Homo sapiens (Human).
   5231..5284    +  promoter       U6 promoter (fragment): RNA polymerase III promoter for human U6 snRNA
   5326..5914    +  misc_feature   WPRE: woodchuck hepatitis virus posttranscriptional regulatory element
   5965..5984    +  misc_feature   cPPT/CTS (fragment): central polypurine tract and central termination sequence of HIV-1
   5986..6219    +  LTR            3' LTR (ΔU3): self-inactivating 3' long terminal repeat (LTR) from HIV-1
   6297..6418    +  polyA_signal   SV40 poly(A) signal: SV40 polyadenylation signal
   6458..6593    +  rep_origin     SV40 ori: SV40 origin of replication
   6614..6632    -  promoter       T7 promoter: promoter for bacteriophage T7 RNA polymerase
   6640..6795    +  CDS            lacZα (fragment): LacZα fragment of β-galactosidase; lacZ fragment
   6800..7228    +  rep_origin     f1 ori (sequence partly withheld): f1 bacteriophage origin of replication; arrow indicates direction of (+) strand synthesis
   7281..7385    +  promoter       AmpR promoter: bla
   7386..8246    +  CDS            AmpR: β-lactamase; bla; confers resistance to ampicillin, carbenicillin, and related antibiotics
   8417..9005    +  rep_origin     ori: high-copy-number ColE1/pMB1/pBR322/pUC origin of replication
   9188..9280    +  CDS            lacI (fragment): lac repressor; lacI; The lac repressor binds to the lac operator to inhibit transcription in E. coli. This inhibition can be relieved by adding lactose or isopropyl-β-D-thiogalactopyranoside (IPTG).
   9293..9314    +  protein_bind   CAP binding site: CAP binding activates transcription in the presence of cAMP. E. coli catabolite activator protein
   9329..9359    +  promoter       lac promoter: promoter for the E. coli lac operon
   9367..9383    +  protein_bind   lac operator: The lac repressor binds to the lac operator to inhibit transcription in E. coli. This inhibition can be relieved by adding lactose or isopropyl-β-D-thiogalactopyranoside (IPTG). lac repressor encoded by lacI
   9428..9446    +  promoter       T3 promoter: promoter for bacteriophage T3 RNA polymerase
