[The description below was written by a language model from this plasmid's Addgene catalogue record and pLannotate feature annotations shown in this document.]
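Description:
TFORF0188 is a lentiviral mammalian expression plasmid built on the pLX_TRC317 backbone, carrying the human DMRTC2 transcription factor open reading frame together with a unique 24-bp barcode. It belongs to a barcoded transcription factor ORF collection designed for pooled overexpression screens, where the barcode allows each factor to be identified by sequencing. In bacteria the plasmid is maintained through a high-copy ColE1/pUC-type origin and selected with ampicillin via β-lactamase. An f1 origin and remnants of a lac/lacZα cloning region with T7 and T3 promoters are also present in the backbone. The depositor notes a risk of recombination, which is common for LTR-containing plasmids.

The viral portion has a third-generation, self-inactivating layout. An RSV promoter drives a truncated HIV-1 5' LTR, followed by the Ψ packaging signal with a gag fragment, the Rev response element, a cPPT/CTS, and a ΔU3 3' LTR with a downstream SV40 polyadenylation signal. Two expression units sit within the transfer region. An SV40 early promoter drives puromycin N-acetyltransferase for selection of transduced cells, and a full-length EF-1α promoter drives the DMRTC2 coding sequence. A WPRE downstream of the ORF enhances transcript stability and expression. The annotated DMRTC2 coding feature is somewhat shorter than the stated insert size. The remainder plausibly includes flanking sequence and the barcode, but the barcode is not annotated in the feature table, so its exact position cannot be stated. A short U6 promoter fragment annotated between the ORF and the WPRE does not appear to be a functional expression element. The construct is suited to producing lentivirus for stable, constitutive DMRTC2 overexpression, for example in directed differentiation screens.
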