Addgene plasmid #141547: TFORF0188
Purpose: Lentiviral vector for overexpressing the DMRTC2 transcription factor ORF with a unique 24-bp barcode. Barcodes facilitate identification of transcription factors in pooled screens.
Depositing lab: Feng Zhang. Depositing organization: Broad Institute. Publication: A transcription factor atlas of directed differentiation. Joung J, Ma S, Tay T, Geiger-Schuller KR, Kirchgatterer PC, Verdine VK, Guo B, Arias-Garcia MA, Allen WE, Singh A, Kuksenko O, Abudayyeh OO, Gootenberg JS, Fu Z, Macrae RK, Buenrostro JD, Regev A, Zhang F. Cell. 2023 Jan 5;186(1):209-229.e26. doi: 10.1016/j.cell.2022.11.026. PubMed 36608654.
Backbone
  Vector backbone: pLX_TRC317
  Backbone manufacturer: Broad Institute Genetic Perturbation Platform
  Backbone size w/o insert (bp): 8264
  Vector type: Mammalian Expression, Lentiviral
  Selectable markers: Puromycin
Growth in bacteria
  Bacterial resistance: Ampicillin, 100 μg/mL
  Growth temperature: 37°C
  Growth strain: NEB Stable
  Copy number: High Copy
Gene/Insert
  Gene/Insert name: DMRTC2
  Species: H. sapiens (human)
  Insert size (bp): 1205
  Entrez Gene: DMRTC2
  Promoter: EF1a
  Cloning method: Unknown
  Sequencing primers: 5′ GGGTGGAGACTGAAGTTAGGCCAG; 3′ CACATAGCGTAAAAGGAGCAACATAG
Terms and licenses: Academic/Nonprofit Terms; Industry Terms: Not Available to Industry
Depositor comments: NM_001040283,ENST00000269945 . The transcription factor ORF portion of this plasmid was synthesized by Genewiz. Please test multiple small colonies in case of plasmid recombination. To make this collection available in a timely manner, a portion of this collection was not fully sequenced by Addgene. If an Addgene verified full plasmid sequence is not available, please contact us prior to placing an order to request the full sequence.
How to cite: TFORF0188 was a gift from Feng Zhang (Addgene plasmid # 141547 ; http://n2t.net/addgene:141547 ; RRID:Addgene_141547)
