>Addgene plasmid #141547 | TFORF0188 | depositor partial sequence | sequence record 276778 | Insert
ACCGCCACCATGGAACCCAGTGACATGCCTGCTGGCTACCACTGCCCCTTAGACTCTGCCCCCTGGGATG
AGACCAGAGACCCCCAGAGCACAGAGCTGATCCCCAGGAGAGCCATCAGCCGCTCTCCAACCTGCGCCCG
CTGCCGCAACCATGGTGTCACCGCCCATCTCAAGGGCCACAAGCGCCTCTGCCTCTTCCAGGCTTGCGAG
TGTCACAAATGTGTCCTCATCCTGGAGCGCCGCAGGGTCATGGCTGCCCAGGTGGCCTTGCGTAGGCAGC
AGGAGGCGCAGCTAAAGAAGCACCTGATGAGGAGAGGGGAAGCCTCTCCCAAAGCTCCCAACCACTTCAG
AAAGGGAACCACTCAGCCACAGGTCCCCTCTGGAAAGGAGAACATAGCACCCCAGCCTCAGACCCCCCAT
GGGGCAGTCCTGCTGGCACCGACACCCCCCGGGAAGAACTCCTGTGGGCCTCTGCTGCTCAGCCATCCCC
CGGAAGCCTCGCCCTTGTCCTGGACTCCGGTGCCTCCTGGCCCTTGGGTCCCTGGACACTGGCTGCCTCC
AGGCTTCTCCATGCCACCACCAGTGGTGTGCCGCCTGCTGTACCAAGAACCTGCTGTCTCTCTGCCTCCC
TTCCCTGGCTTTGACCCTGGCACCTCCCTCCAGCTGCCCACTCATGGGCCCTTCACCACCTGCCCAGGAT
CTCACCCAGTACTGACAGCTCCTCTTTCTGGAGAGCCCCAAGGGCCCCCTAGCCAGCCCCGCACACACTC
AACTCTGATACTCCAGCCCTGTGGCACCCCAGACCCTCTTCAGCTACAGCCACAGGCCTCTGGAGCCTCG
TGCCTGGCCCGGACATCTGGCCCCTCAGAGTGGCAGCTGCAGCAAGAGGCAGCTGAAGCCCTCGTGGGGC
TGAAAGATTCATCCCAGGCTCCTCGTGTGACCCCTTCTGTGCCCCCCAACCCTGCCTGGATCTCCCTGCT
TCACCCCTGTGGCCCACCAGCTCCTGCTGGAGGAAGAGGATTCCAGCCTGTTGGCCCCTGTCTTCGACCC
AGCCCAGCCCCCTCTGTTGCTCTGCATATTGGCCGTCTGGGGTCCATCTCCCTCCTGAGCTAGTAATGAA
CTAGTCCGTAACTTGAAAGTATTTCGATTTCTTGGCTTTATATATCTTGTGGAAAGGACGAGACAGAATG
GCGAGACTCATCTAC
