>Addgene plasmid #141547 | TFORF0188 | depositor partial sequence | sequence record 276779 | Barcode
GACAGAATGGCGAGACTCATCTAC
