>Addgene plasmid #141547 | TFORF0188 | addgene partial sequence | sequence record 319892 | WPRE-R 5'-CATAGCGTAAAAGGAGCAACA-3'
TTTGTAATCCAGAGGTTGATTGTCGACTTAACGCGTGTAGATGAGTCTCGCCATTCTGTCTCGTCCTTTC
CACAAGATATATAAAGCCAAGAAATCGAAATACTTTCAAGTTACGGACTAGTTCATTACTAGCTCAGGAG
GGAGATGGACCCCAGACGGCCAATATGCAGAGCAACAGAGGGGGCTGGGCTGGGTCGAAGACAGGGGCCA
ACAGGCTGGAATCCTCTTCCTCCAGCAGGAGCTGGTGGGCCACAGGGGTGAAGCAGGGAGATCCAGGCAG
GGTTGGGGGGCACAGAAGGGGTCACACGAGGAGCCTGGGATGAATCTTTCAGCCCCACGAGGGCTTCAGC
TGCCTCTTGCTGCAGCTGCCACTCTGAGGGGCCAGATGTCCGGGCCAGGCACGAGGCTCCAGAGGCCTGT
GGCTGTAGCTGAAGAGGGTCTGGGGTGCCACAGGGCTGGAGTATCAGAGTTGAGTGTGTGCGGGGCTGGC
TAGGGGGCCCTTGGGGCTCTCCAGAAAGAGGAGCTGTCAGTACTGGGTGAGATCCTGGGCAGGTGGTGAA
GGGCCCATGAGTGGGCAGCTGGAGGGAGGTGCCAGGGTCAAAGCCAGGGAAGGGAGGCAGAGAGACAGCA
GGTTCTTGGTACAGCA
